>Addgene plasmid #179789 | pPOTv7-blast-mCherry | addgene full sequence | sequence record 355196 | Addgene NGS Result
GGGCGAATTGGGCCCGTATAATGCAGACCTGCTGCAAGCTAGGGGCACAGCAAGGTCTTCTGAAATTCAT
GTTTTTTTTTTTTTTACTCTGCATTGCAGTCTCCGCTCTTATTTAGTTTTGCTTTACGTAAGGTCTCGTT
GCTGCCATAAAATAAGCTCTAGTGGAATTCATGCCTTTGTCTCAAGAAGAATCCACCCTCATTGAAAGAG
CAACGGCTACAATCAACAGCATCCCCATCTCTGAAGACTACAGCGTCGCCAGCGCAGCTCTCTCTAGCGA
CGGCCGCATCTTCACTGGTGTCAATGTATATCATTTTACTGGGGGACCTTGTGCAGAACTCGTGGTGCTG
GGCACTGCTGCTGCTGCGGCAGCTGGCAACCTGACTTGTATCGTCGCGATCGGAAATGAGAACAGGGGCA
TCTTGAGCCCCTGCGGACGGTGCCGACAGGTGCTTCTCGACCTGCATCCTGGGATCAAAGCCATAGTGAA
GGACAGTGATGGACAGCCGACGGCAGTTGGGATTCGTGAATTGCTGCCCTCTGGTTATGTGTGGGAGGGC
TAACCATGGTGCCCATTTAGTTGGCCTTTCCCTTGTCTCGTGTCTTTTCCGTGGAAAGGTTCCCGGAGTA
ATCTGATGGCACAGCAGGGAGGTGCGCCTGCAGGTTGGTTAGGAAGGGGGGATGATGTAAAAGAAGAAAA
TGGGGGGATTCGAGCCCCACGCGTTGCTCAAGCTGTGTAGCGCAGGCGTTTCCTTACATATTTCTCTAAC
AGGCACGGAAGCCTAACAAATACACTTGGCTTATTTTTTTGCCCCCTCATGTCTTGTACAAATATTTGCG
ATAGCTTAGCTATCAGCCACATTAATCAAACAAGTATACCAACAAGCCCGAAAACAGAAACTCAACTGCA
ACGGGTACCTATGGGTTCTGGTAGTGGTTCCGGTTCCGGTTCTAAGCTTGTTAGTAAAGGAGAAGAAAAT
AACATGGCAATCATTAAGGAGTTCATGAGATTCAAAGTTCACATGGAAGGTTCTGTAAATGGACATGAAT
TTGAAATAGAAGGTGAAGGAGAAGGAAGGCCTTATGAAGGAACCCAAACCGCGAAGCTAAAAGTTACTAA
GGGTGGCCCATTACCATTTGCATGGGATATCCTTAGCCCTCAATTCATGTATGGGTCAAAGGCTTATGTC
AAGCACCCCGCCGACATTCCAGACTATCTAAAGTTATCTTTTCCCGAAGGGTTTAAGTGGGAGCGTGTGA
TGAACTTCGAAGACGGTGGCGTGGTAACAGTGACTCAGGATTCGTCCCTGCAAGATGGTGAATTTATCTA
CAAAGTCAAATTAAGAGGAACTAACTTTCCATCTGACGGCCCGGTTATGCAAAAAAAGACAATGGGCTGG
GAGGCCTCCTCAGAACGAATGTACCCTGAAGATGGTGCCTTGAAGGGTGAGATTAAACAAAGATTGAAAT
TGAAAGATGGTGGACATTATGACGCTGAGGTTAAAACGACATACAAAGCTAAGAAACCTGTCCAGCTCCC
AGGTGCTTACAATGTAAATATAAAACTTGATATTACATCACATAATGAAGATTATACGATAGTTGAACAA
TACGAAAGGGCTGAGGGGAGACATAGTACTGGTGGCATGGATGAACTATACAAAGGATCCGGATCAGGAT
CTGGATCAGGATCGGGTAGTTAAGAGCTCCGCTGCGCTTAAATGTCTTTCATTATAATCAATGTATAACC
TTTATGTAGTATTTCAATCTATGCCGCTGTGTACGTGCACTGCGGTGCCTATCCTTCGGCATTAGAGAGT
CACTGTTTGTGTAGATCGTAGCTGCATGTCTGACATCTGGTTCATTAGTGCCGTTTTGAGTCTGCACTGT
TGTGCAACTTGATATTCATCACTGCACACCAACCGTGTGTTTCCTCCTTTGGGTGCACCCTTTAATCCTT
GTCTTCTCCTTTTTTGTCTCTTTCCCCCTCGAAAAGGTGTCAAACTACTGCCGCATAAACTACGGTTATC
CCAAATTTAAGAGAAAGCAATAAAGCATCAGCTAGCATGCCTTTGTCTCAAGAAGAATCCACCCTCATTG
AAAGAGCAACGGCTACAATCAACAGCATCCCCATCTCTGAAGACTACAGCGTCGCCAGCGCAGCTCTCTC
TAGCGACGGCCGCATCTTCACTGGTGTCAATGTATATCATTTTACTGGGGGACCTTGTGCAGAACTCGTG
GTGCTGGGCACTGCTGCTGCTGCGGCAGCTGGCAACCTGACTTGTATCGTCGCGATCGGAAATGAGAACA
GGGGCATCTTGAGCCCCTGCGGACGGTGCCGACAGGTGCTTCTCGATCTGCATCCTGGGATCAAAGCCAT
AGTGAAGGACAGTGATGGACAGCCGACGGCAGTTGGGATTCGTGAATTGCTGCCCTCTGGTTATGTGTGG
GAGGGCTAACTCGAGTGCCCATTTAGTTGGCTTTTCCCTTGTCTCGTGTCTTTTCCGTGGAAAGGTTCCC
GGAGTAATCTGATGGCACAGCAGGGAGGTGCGCCTGCAGGTTGGTTAGGAAGGGGGGATGATGTAAAAGA
AGAAAATGGGGGGATTCGAGCCCCGCACAGGTCTCTCAAATTGGATGCATAGCTTGAGTATTCTATAGTG
TCACCTAAATAGCTTGGCGTAATCATGGTCATAGCTGTTTCCTGTGTGAAATTGTTATCCGCTCACAATT
CCACACAACATACGAGCCGGAAGCATAAAGTGTAAAGCCTGGGGTGCCTAATGAGTGAGCTAACTCACAT
TAATTGCGTTGCGCTCACTGCCCGCTTTCCAGTCGGGAAACCTGTCGTGCCAGCTGCATTAATGAATCGG
CCAACGCGCGGGGAGAGGCGGTTTGCGTATTGGGCGCTCTTCCGCTTCCTCGCTCACTGACTCGCTGCGC
TCGGTCGTTCGGCTGCGGCGAGCGGTATCAGCTCACTCAAAGGCGGTAATACGGTTATCCACAGAATCAG
GGGATAACGCAGGAAAGAACATGTGAGCAAAAGGCCAGCAAAAGGCCAGGAACCGTAAAAAGGCCGCGTT
GCTGGCGTTTTTCCATAGGCTCCGCCCCCCTGACGAGCATCACAAAAATCGACGCTCAAGTCAGAGGTGG
CGAAACCCGACAGGACTATAAAGATACCAGGCGTTTCCCCCTGGAAGCTCCCTCGTGCGCTCTCCTGTTC
CGACCCTGCCGCTTACCGGATACCTGTCCGCCTTTCTCCCTTCGGGAAGCGTGGCGCTTTCTCATAGCTC
ACGCTGTAGGTATCTCAGTTCGGTGTAGGTCGTTCGCTCCAAGCTGGGCTGTGTGCACGAACCCCCCGTT
CAGCCCGACCGCTGCGCCTTATCCGGTAACTATCGTCTTGAGTCCAACCCGGTAAGACACGACTTATCGC
CACTGGCAGCAGCCACTGGTAACAGGATTAGCAGAGCGAGGTATGTAGGCGGTGCTACAGAGTTCTTGAA
GTGGTGGCCTAACTACGGCTACACTAGAAGAACAGTATTTGGTATCTGCGCTCTGCTGAAGCCAGTTACC
TTCGGAAAAAGAGTTGGTAGCTCTTGATCCGGCAAACAAACCACCGCTGGTAGCGGTGGTTTTTTTGTTT
GCAAGCAGCAGATTACGCGCAGAAAAAAAGGATCTCAAGAAGATCCTTTGATCTTTTCTACGGGGTCTGA
CGCTCAGTGGAACGAAAACTCACGTTAAGGGATTTTGGTCATGAGATTATCAAAAAGGATCTTCACCTAG
ATCCTTTTAAATTAAAAATGAAGTTTTAAATCAATCTAAAGTATATATGAGTAAACTTGGTCTGACAGTT
ACCAATGCTTAATCAGTGAGGCACCTATCTCAGCGATCTGTCTATTTCGTTCATCCATAGTTGCCTGACT
CCCCGTCGTGTAGATAATTACGATACGGGAGGGCTTACCATCTGGCCCCAGTGCTGCAATGATACCGCGA
GACCCACGCTCACCGGCTCCAGATTTATCAGCAATAAACCAGCCAGCCGGAAGGGCCGAGCGCAGAAGTG
GTCCTGCAACTTTATCCGCCTCCATCCAGTCTATTAATTGTTGCCGGGAAGCTAGAGTAAGTAGTTCGCC
AGTTAATAGTTTGCGCAACGTTGTTGCCATTGCTACAGGCATCGTGGTGTCACGCTCGTCGTTTGGTATG
GCTTCATTCAGCTCCGGTTCCCAACGATCAAGGCGAGTTACATGATCCCCCATGTTGTGCAAAAAAGCGG
TTAGCTCCTTCGGTCCTCCGATCGTTGTCAGAAGTAAGTTGGCCGCAGTGTTATCACTCATGGTTATGGC
AGCACTGCATAATTCTCTTACTGTCATGCCATCCGTAAGATGCTTTTCTGTGACTGGTGAGTACTCAACC
AAGTCATTCTGAGAATAGTGTATGCGGCGACCGAGTTGCTCTTGCCCGGCGTCAATACGGGATAATACCG
CGCCACATAGCAGAACTTTAAAAGTGCTCATCATTGGAAAACGTTCTTCGGGGCGAAAACTCTCAAGGAT
CTTACCGCTGTTGAGATCCAGTTCGATGTAACCCACTCGTGCACCCAACTGATCTTCAGCATCTTTTACT
TTCACCAGCGTTTCTGGGTGAGCAAAAACAGGAAGGCAAAATGCCGCAAAAAAGGGAATAAGGGCGACAC
GGAAATGTTGAATACTCATACTCTTCCTTTTTCAATATTATTGAAGCATTTATCAGGGTTATTGTCTCAT
GAGCGGATACATATTTGAATGTATTTAGAAAAATAAACAAATAGGGGTTCCGCGCACATTTCCCCGAAAA
GTGCCACCTGATGCGGTGTGAAATACCGCACAGATGCGTAAGGAGAAAATACCGCATCAGGAAATTGTAA
GCGTTAATATTTTGTTAAAATTCGCGTTAAATTTTTGTTAAATCAGCTCATTTTTTAACCAATAGGCCGA
AATCGGCAAAATCCCTTATAAATCAAAAGAATAGACCGAGATAGGGT
[37 nt withheld, positions 5018-5054]
AAAGAACGTGGACTCCAACGTCAAAGG
[49 nt withheld, positions 5082-5130]
T
[91 nt withheld, positions 5132-5222]
G
[98 nt withheld, positions 5224-5321]
ACTTAATGCGCCGCTACAGGGCGCGTCCATTCGCCATTCAGGCTGCGCAACTGTTGGGAAGGGCGATCGG
TGCGGGCCTCTTCGCTATTACGCCAGCTGGCGAAAGGGGGATGTGCTGCAAGGCGATTAAGTTGGGTAAC
GCCAGGGTTTTCCCAGTCACGACGTTGTAAAACGACGGCCAGTGAATTGTAATACGACTCACTATA
Features (pLannotate 1.2.2; 15 found; start..end, strand, type, name):
    171..560     +  CDS            bsd: BSD_ASPTE - Experimental evidence at protein level: Swiss-Prot protein existence level 1. Catalyzes the deamination of the cytosine moiety of the antibiotics blasticidin S, cytomycin and acetylblasticidin S. From Aspergillus terreus.
    957..1664    +  CDS            mCherry: mCherry is a basic (constitutively fluorescent) red fluorescent protein published in 2004, derived from Discosoma sp.. It is reported to be a very rapidly-maturing monomer with low acid sensitivity.
   2067..2456    +  CDS            bsd: BSD_ASPTE - Experimental evidence at protein level: Swiss-Prot protein existence level 1. Catalyzes the deamination of the cytosine moiety of the antibiotics blasticidin S, cytomycin and acetylblasticidin S. From Aspergillus terreus.
   2652..2670    -  promoter       SP6 promoter: promoter for bacteriophage SP6 RNA polymerase
   2712..2728    -  protein_bind   lac operator: The lac repressor binds to the lac operator to inhibit transcription in E. coli. This inhibition can be relieved by adding lactose or isopropyl-β-D-thiogalactopyranoside (IPTG). lac repressor encoded by lacI
   2736..2766    -  promoter       lac promoter: promoter for the E. coli lac operon
   2781..2802    -  protein_bind   CAP binding site: CAP binding activates transcription in the presence of cAMP. E. coli catabolite activator protein
   2815..2907    -  CDS            lacI (fragment): lac repressor; lacI; The lac repressor binds to the lac operator to inhibit transcription in E. coli. This inhibition can be relieved by adding lactose or isopropyl-β-D-thiogalactopyranoside (IPTG).
   3090..3678    -  rep_origin     ori: high-copy-number ColE1/pMB1/pBR322/pUC origin of replication
   3849..4709    -  CDS            AmpR: β-lactamase; bla; confers resistance to ampicillin, carbenicillin, and related antibiotics
   4710..4814    -  promoter       AmpR promoter: bla
   4841..4891    +  misc_feature   bom (fragment): basis of mobility region from pBR322
   4892..5347    -  rep_origin     f1 ori (sequence partly withheld): f1 bacteriophage origin of replication; arrow indicates direction of (+) strand synthesis
   5351..5508    -  CDS            lacZα (fragment): LacZα fragment of β-galactosidase; lacZ fragment
   5511..2       +  promoter       T7 promoter (across the origin): promoter for bacteriophage T7 RNA polymerase
