[The description below was written by a language model from this plasmid's Addgene catalogue record and pLannotate feature annotations shown in this document.]
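Description:
pPOTv7-blast-mCherry is a PCR-only tagging (pPOT) template plasmid for endogenous gene tagging in Trypanosoma brucei. It is not an expression vector in the usual sense. It serves as a template from which a tagging cassette is amplified, typically with long primers that add homology to the target locus, so that the product integrates by homologous recombination and fuses the tag to the gene of interest at its native chromosomal position. In E. coli it is a high-copy plasmid with a ColE1/pUC-type origin and an ampicillin resistance gene (β-lactamase with its own promoter). The backbone also carries cloning-vector remnants: an f1 origin, lacZα and lacI fragments, the lac promoter/operator with CAP site, and flanking T7 and SP6 promoters. None of these has a stated role in tagging.

The 5,527 nt sequence has a symmetrical payload, with the mCherry coding sequence lying between two copies of the blasticidin S deaminase gene (bsd), all in the same orientation. This layout is consistent with one template serving both ends of a gene. Amplifying the upstream bsd plus mCherry would suit N-terminal tagging, and mCherry plus the downstream bsd would suit C-terminal tagging, although the record does not state this explicitly. Blasticidin selects for transfected parasites. The promoter is listed as "read through", meaning the cassette has no dedicated promoter and relies on transcription of the locus after integration. The intergenic regions between the coding sequences are unannotated, and the record does not identify the RNA-processing elements they presumably contain. mCherry sits between retained HindIII and BamHI sites, which should allow the tag to be exchanged. The red fluorescent fusions produced are used for protein localization studies in trypanosomatids.
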