Addgene plasmid #179789: pPOTv7-blast-mCherry
Purpose: Trypanosoma brucei PCR only tagging (pPOT) vector for endogenous gene tagging
Depositing lab: Samuel Dean & Keith Gull. Depositing organization: University of Oxford. Publication: A comprehensive toolkit for protein localization and functional analysis in trypanosomatids. Paterou A, Saez Conde J, Tyc J, Sunter JD, Vaughan S, Gull K, Dean S. Open Biol. 2025 Apr;15(4):240361. doi: 10.1098/rsob.240361. Epub 2025 Apr 2. PubMed 40169015.
Backbone
  Vector backbone: pPOT
  Vector type: Unspecified
Growth in bacteria
  Bacterial resistance: Ampicillin, 100 μg/mL
  Growth temperature: 37°C
  Growth strain: NEB Stable
  Copy number: High Copy
Gene/Insert
  Gene/Insert name: mCherry
  Species: Synthetic
  Promoter: read through
  Cloning method: Restriction Enzyme; 5′ cloning site HindIII (not destroyed); 3′ cloning site BamHI (not destroyed)
  Sequencing primers: 5′ cTATGGGTTCTGGTAGTG; 3′ cTTAACTACCCGATCCTG
Terms and licenses: Academic/Nonprofit Terms; Industry Terms: Not Available to Industry
Depositor comments: Please visit https://doi.org/10.1101/2023.04.21.537815 for bioRxiv preprint.
How to cite: pPOTv7-blast-mCherry was a gift from Samuel Dean & Keith Gull (Addgene plasmid # 179789 ; http://n2t.net/addgene:179789 ; RRID:Addgene_179789)
